Addgene plasmid #43522: III-AGTT
Depositing lab: Chad Cowan & Kiran Musunuru. Depositing organization: Harvard University. Publication: A TALEN Genome-Editing System for Generating Human Stem Cell-Based Disease Models. Ding Q, Lee YK, Schaefer EA, Peters DT, Veres A, Kim K, Kuperwasser N, Motola DL, Meissner TB, Hendriks WT, Trevisan M, Gupta RM, Moisan A, Banks E, Friesen M, Schinzel RT, Xia F, Tang A, Xia Y, Figueroa E, Wann A, Ahfeldt T, Daheron L, Zhang F, Rubin LL, Peng LF, Chung RT, Musunuru K, Cowan CA. Cell Stem Cell. 2012 Dec 12. pii: S1934-5909(12)00645-5. doi: 10.1016/j.stem.2012.11.011. PubMed 23246482.
Backbone
  Vector backbone: pCRII-TOPO
  Backbone manufacturer: Invitrogen
  Backbone size w/o insert (bp): 3973
  Vector type: Bacterial Cloning
Growth in bacteria
  Bacterial resistance: Ampicillin and Kanamycin, 100 & 50 μg/mL
  Growth temperature: 37°C
  Growth strain: Top10
  Copy number: High Copy
Gene/Insert
  Gene/Insert name: III-AGTT
  Species: Synthetic
  Insert size (bp): 426
  Cloning method: TOPO Cloning
  Sequencing primers: 5′ T7; 3′ M13-rev
Terms and licenses: Academic/Nonprofit Terms; Industry Terms: Not Available to Industry
How to cite: III-AGTT was a gift from Chad Cowan & Kiran Musunuru (Addgene plasmid # 43522 ; http://n2t.net/addgene:43522 ; RRID:Addgene_43522)
