[The description below was written by a language model from this plasmid's Addgene catalogue record.]
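Description:
III-AGTT is a bacterial cloning plasmid built on the commercial pCRII-TOPO backbone (about 4 kb without insert), into which a 426 bp synthetic fragment was introduced by TOPO cloning. It is a high-copy plasmid maintained in E. coli and carries both ampicillin and kanamycin resistance, so either or both antibiotics can be used for selection. No feature table is provided, so the exact positions of the origin, resistance genes and insert junctions cannot be given. The listed T7 and M13-reverse sequencing primers indicate that these standard priming sites flank the cloning site, allowing the insert to be read from either side.

The plasmid has no expression function of its own: the record lists no eukaryotic promoter, tag or reporter, and the vector type is purely bacterial cloning. It belongs to a TALEN genome-editing system developed for generating human stem cell-based disease models, which suggests it is one member of a library of pre-made modules. The name and size of the insert are consistent with a pre-assembled block of four TAL effector repeats specifying the bases A, G, T and T, with the "III" prefix probably marking its position in an ordered assembly of the DNA-binding array. This interpretation is inferred from the name and associated publication, as the record does not explicitly describe the insert's composition. Under that reading, the fragment would be released or amplified from this storage vector and joined with other position-specific modules in a TALEN expression backbone to build a custom nuclease targeting a chosen genomic sequence.
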