>Addgene plasmid #43522 | III-AGTT | depositor partial sequence | sequence record 58787 | III-AGTT sequence 426 bps
CGTCTCGGCTCACCCCAGAGCAGGTCGTGGCAATCGCCTCCAACATTGGCGGGAAACAGGCACTCGAGAC
TGTCCAGCGCCTGCTTCCCGTGCTGTGCCAAGCGCACGGACTCACCCCAGAGCAGGTCGTGGCAATCGCG
AGCAATAACGGCGGAAAACAGGCTTTGGAAACGGTGCAGAGGCTCCTTCCAGTGCTGTGCCAAGCGCACG
GCCTCACCCCAGAGCAGGTCGTGGCCATTGCCTCGAATGGAGGGGGCAAACAGGCGTTGGAAACCGTACA
ACGATTGCTGCCGGTGCTGTGCCAAGCGCACGGATTAACCCCAGAGCAGGTCGTGGCCATTGCCTCGAAT
GGAGGGGGCAAACAGGCGTTGGAAACCGTACAACGATTGCTGCCGGTGCTGTGCCAAGCGCACGGACTCA
GAGACG
