>Addgene plasmid #43522 | III-AGTT | addgene partial sequence | sequence record 61479 | M13-F20 5'-TGTAAAACGACGGCCAGT-3'
GGGCGAATTGGGCCCTCTAGATGCATGCTCGAGCGGCCGCCAGTGTGATGGATATCTGCAGAATTCGCCC
TTCTTTCCTGTGCCCACGTCTCTGAGTCCGTGCGCTTGGCACAGCACCGGCAGCAATCGTTGTACGGTTT
CCAACGCCTGTTTGCCCCCTCCATTCGAGGCAATGGCCACGACCTGCTCTGGGGTTAATCCGTGCGCTTG
GCACAGCACCGGCAGCAATCGTTGTACGGTTTCCAACGCCTGTTTGCCCCCTCCATTCGAGGCAATGGCC
ACGACCTGCTCTGGGGTGAGGCCGTGCGCTTGGCACAGCACTGGAAGGAGCCTCTGCACCGTTTCCAAAG
CCTGTTTTCCGCCGTTATTGCTCGCGATTGCCACGACCTGCTCTGGGGTGAGTCCGTGCGCTTGGCACAG
CACGGGAAGCAGGCGCTGGACAGTCTCGAGTGCCTGTTTCCCGCCAATGTTGGAGGCGATTGCCACGACC
TGCTCTGGGGTGAGCCGAGACGCGCTAGGACGGCAAGGGCGAATTCCAGCACACTGGCGGCCGTTACTAG
TGGATCCGAGCTCGGTACCAAGCTTGATGCATAGCTTGAGTATTCTATAGTGTCACCTAAATAGCTTGGC
GTAATCATGGTCATAGCTGTTTCCTGTGTGAAATTGTTATCCGCTCACAATTCCACACAACATACGAGCC
GGAAGCATAAAGTGTAAAGCCTGGGGTGCCTAATGAGTGAGCTAACTCACATTAATTGCGTTGCGCTCAC
TGCCCGCTTTCCAGTCGGGAAACCTGTCGTGCCAGCTGCATTAATGAATCGGCCAACGCGCGGGGAGAAG
GCGGTTTGCGTATTG
